Addgene plasmid #22623: pJB032
Depositing lab: Lynn Hudson. Depositing organization: National Institute of Neurological Disorders and Strokes (NINDS). Publication: Identification of cis-regulatory elements in the myelin proteolipid protein (PLP) gene. Berndt JA, Kim JG, Hudson LD. J Biol Chem. 1992 Jul 25. 267(21):14730-7. PubMed 1378839.
Backbone
  Vector backbone: p18CAT
  Backbone manufacturer: R. McKinnon
  Backbone size w/o insert (bp): 4728
  Vector type: CAT reporter plasmid
Growth in bacteria
  Bacterial resistance: Ampicillin, 100 μg/mL
  Growth temperature: 37°C
  Growth strain: DH5alpha
  Growth instructions: DH5 alpha
  Copy number: Unknown
Gene/Insert
  Gene/Insert name: human genomic PLP promoter region
  Species: H. sapiens (human)
  Insert size (bp): 1200
  GenBank ID: NG_008863
  Entrez Gene: PLP1 (a.k.a. GPM6C, HLD1, MMPL, PLP, PLP/DM20, PMD, SPG2)
  Cloning method: Restriction Enzyme; 5′ cloning site HindIII (not destroyed); 3′ cloning site HindIII (not destroyed)
  Sequencing primers: 5′ n/a; 3′ n/a
Terms and licenses: Academic/Nonprofit Terms; Industry Terms: Not Available to Industry
Depositor comments: Insert is 1200bp (approx) of the Human PLP 5' upstream, promoter region and Exon1 (-1088 to +85) in the correct orientation This PLP DNA cloned by Hudson lab.
How to cite: pJB032 was a gift from Lynn Hudson (Addgene plasmid # 22623 ; http://n2t.net/addgene:22623 ; RRID:Addgene_22623)
