[The description below was written by a language model from this plasmid's Addgene catalogue record.]
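Description:
pJB032 is a chloramphenicol acetyltransferase (CAT) reporter plasmid built on the p18CAT backbone (about 4.7 kb without insert) and designed to measure the transcriptional activity of the human myelin proteolipid protein (PLP1) promoter. It is propagated in E. coli under ampicillin selection. The record does not give the origin of replication or the copy number, and no feature table is available, so the exact layout of the backbone elements cannot be described beyond the presence of the CAT reporter and the ampicillin resistance marker.

The insert is roughly 1.2 kb of human genomic PLP1 DNA covering the 5′ upstream region, the promoter and part of exon 1, spanning approximately -1088 to +85 relative to the transcription start. It was cloned as a HindIII fragment, with both HindIII sites retained. Because a single-enzyme insertion can go in either direction, the depositor specifically notes that this clone carries the fragment in the correct orientation, which in a reporter of this type means the PLP1 sequences are positioned to drive transcription of CAT. In such a vector, reporter enzyme activity in transfected cells serves as a readout of the strength and cell-type specificity of the cloned regulatory DNA.

The plasmid comes from work aimed at identifying cis-regulatory elements in the PLP gene, which encodes a major myelin protein and is associated with Pelizaeus-Merzbacher disease and spastic paraplegia type 2. It is suited to transient transfection assays that compare promoter activity across cell types, or to serve as a parental construct for comparison with deletion or mutant derivatives.
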