>Addgene plasmid #22623 | pJB032 | addgene partial sequence | sequence record 28489 | 22623 with CAT-R
AACGGTGGTNTATCCNGTGATTTTTTTCTCCATTTTAGCTTCCTTAGCTCCTGAAAATCTCGCCAAGCTT
GGGGATCCTGGTCTCTCCAGCCTCCTTCTTCGGTCTTTTACTTTTTCTCTCTGAGTATCTTTGTCCTCTT
CTCCTGCAATGAAAAGGGCTTTCTGATTGACAGCCAACCCCCTTAAAGGGACAGGCCTGCTTTCCTCCTC
CTCTCCTCCTCCCCTTCTCCTCCCCTTTTCCCCACCTACTCAGGGATACTCCCTTCTCTAAGGGCTCCAT
CTTCTCTTTCTGCCTTTCACTGCCAATTGTTTCATTTTCTTTGTTTTTCCTTTTTTCCCTAAGGCTTGCC
TGGAATTTCGCTTTGCTGCAGAGACATCTGGAAATGTGGATTGAGGGTGGAAATAAAATGAAGATGTCCT
GGAAACTTCCAACTGATCCTTGGGTCTAATTGGTGTGGGATATGCAGCACAAGCGTGAGAAGCCATGAAG
TGAGAGCCCCAACAGGGGCTCAGAGTCAAAAACCTAGATATTAGCTCCCAAAGTCCTTCCGAATCTGCTC
CAGCTCCCCACATCACTCCTAGCTGCCCTTGGCCCTCTCCACCTTTCCCCTCCCGATTCCTTGGAAAATA
AGCGTTCCTCCCCCACCCCCACCCCCAGCTCTACGAACACAATAGAGAAGAAAAAATTGTCTTTTAAGAT
AATTTCCTCCAAATCCTTCTCAGTTTCAACTGCATGAAGACAAAATGCAGGCTGTCNATTCGATGAACAG
ANTGTGATTAGGCTGGGGGAGGCTAGAATTGTAATAATTTTATAGCTACAATAATAAAGANCCAGAAGTG
GGCAAGANCTATGCAAGTTCACAGACTAGNTTAAAGAAAAGGCCAGCGTTGAAN
